Addgene plasmid #105812: pKK-RNAi-nucEGFPmiR-TEV-mCherry
Purpose: (Empty Backbone) Functional studies using RNAi; rescue experiments; substituting protein for its different form. miRNA cassette with nuclear EGFP expression marker; your protein of interest with C-terminal mCherry.
Depositing lab: Andrzej Dziembowski. Depositing organization: Polish Academy of Sciences, Institute of Biochemistry and Biophysics. Publication: Versatile approach for functional analysis of human proteins and efficient stable cell line generation using FLP-mediated recombination system. Szczesny RJ, Kowalska K, Klosowska-Kosicka K, Chlebowski A, Owczarek EP, Warkocki Z, Kulinski TM, Adamska D, Affek K, Jedroszkowiak A, Kotrys AV, Tomecki R, Krawczyk PS, Borowski LS, Dziembowski A. PLoS One. 2018 Mar 28;13(3):e0194887. doi: 10.1371/journal.pone.0194887. eCollection 2018. PubMed 29590189.
Backbone
  Vector backbone: BI-16 (constructed based on pcDNA5/FRT/TO from Invitrogen)
  Backbone manufacturer: Sammarco & Grabczyk (PMID: 16212928)
  Vector type: Mammalian Expression, RNAi ; Flp-In competent
  Selectable markers: Hygromycin
  Tag / fusion protein: TEV-mCherry (C terminal on backbone)
Growth in bacteria
  Bacterial resistance: Ampicillin, 100 μg/mL
  Growth temperature: 37°C
  Growth strain: DH5alpha
  Copy number: High Copy
Gene/Insert
  Gene/Insert name: None
  Tag / fusion protein: TEV-mCherry (C terminal on backbone)
Terms and licenses: Academic/Nonprofit Terms; Industry Terms: Not Available to Industry
Depositor comments: This vector is a member of the pKK-RNAi series which belongs to the pKK vector family. It enables concomitant expression of two genes: 1) a cassette encoding miRNAs that target the gene of interest, and 2) an allele of the gene of interest with the protein coding sequence harbouring silent mutations that make the mRNA insensitive to the miRNAs. As a result, the endogenous alleles of the gene of interest are silenced, whereas the exogenous copy is expressed. Furthermore, the miRNAs are cotranscriptionally expressed with a fluorescent protein reporter so that analysis can be narrowed down to cells that express miRNA, provided that applied assay can distinguish cells expressing reporter. The reporter of miRNA expression has 3 repeats of the nuclear localisation signal of SV40 large T antigen, thus, it localizes to nucleus. This vector is a derivate of the BI16 plasmid (PMID: 16212928) and is suitable for stable cell line generation using the Flp-In system. Transcription of cloned DNA is driven by a tetracycline responsive bidirectional CMV promoter (see Szczesny RJ et al. for detailed description and protocols; bioRxiv, doi: https://doi.org/10.1101/160101)
How to cite: pKK-RNAi-nucEGFPmiR-TEV-mCherry was a gift from Andrzej Dziembowski (Addgene plasmid # 105812 ; http://n2t.net/addgene:105812 ; RRID:Addgene_105812)
