[The description below was written by a language model from this plasmid's Addgene catalogue record and the feature table of its GenBank file.]
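Description:
pKK-RNAi-nucEGFPmiR-TEV-mCherry is a 7.3 kb empty mammalian expression and RNAi backbone from the pKK vector family. It is derived from the BI-16 plasmid, itself built on pcDNA5/FRT/TO. It is maintained in E. coli through a high-copy ColE1/pUC-type origin and an ampicillin resistance gene. For mammalian work it carries an FRT site placed directly upstream of a hygromycin resistance coding sequence with an SV40 poly(A) signal. No promoter is annotated for this marker. This matches the usual Flp-In design, in which FLP-mediated integration at a genomic FRT locus activates hygromycin resistance and allows selection of stable cell lines.

The core of the vector is a tetracycline-responsive bidirectional CMV promoter, with a pair of tet operators on each side so that both transcription units are repressed by TetR and inducible together. In one direction it drives EGFP fused to three copies of the SV40 large T antigen nuclear localisation signal. This is followed on the same transcript by three tandem miRNA units framed by mouse miR-155 flanking sequences and ended by an HSV TK poly(A) signal. Nuclear green fluorescence therefore marks cells expressing the miRNAs. In the other direction lies the cloning position for a gene of interest, followed by two annotated TEV protease sites, mCherry and a bGH poly(A) signal, giving a cleavable C-terminal red tag.

The intended use is knockdown-and-rescue or protein replacement. The miRNAs silence the endogenous gene, while a cloned allele carrying silent mutations escapes silencing and is expressed as an mCherry fusion. No insert is present as deposited, and the record does not state what the miRNA units in the empty backbone target.
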