LOCUS       Exported 7285 bp ds-DNA circular SYN 12-MAY-2021
DEFINITION  Functional studies using RNAi; rescue experiments; substituting
            protein for its different form. miRNA cassette with nuclear EGFP
            expression marker; your protein of interest with C-terminal
            mCherry..
ACCESSION   .
VERSION     .
KEYWORDS    pKK-RNAi-nucEGFPmiR-TEV-mCherry
SOURCE      synthetic DNA construct
  ORGANISM  synthetic DNA construct
REFERENCE   1 (bases 1 to 7285)
  AUTHORS   Szczesny RJ, Kowalska K, Klosowska-Kosicka K, Chlebowski A, Owczarek
            EP, Warkocki Z, Kulinski TM, Adamska D, Affek K, Jedroszkowiak A,
            Kotrys AV, Tomecki R, Krawczyk PS, Borowski LS, Dziembowski A
  TITLE     Versatile approach for functional analysis of human proteins and
            efficient stable cell line generation using FLP-mediated
            recombination system.
  JOURNAL   PLoS One. 2018 Mar 28;13(3):e0194887. doi:
            10.1371/journal.pone.0194887. eCollection 2018.
  PUBMED    29590189
REFERENCE   2 (bases 1 to 7285)
  AUTHORS   .
  TITLE     Direct Submission
  JOURNAL   Exported May 12, 2021 from SnapGene Server 1.1.58
            http://www.snapgene.com
FEATURES             Location/Qualifiers
     source          1..7285
                     /organism="synthetic DNA construct"
                     /mol_type="other DNA"
     primer_bind     complement(23..43)
                     /label=pBABE 3'
                     /note="SV40 enhancer, reverse primer for pBABE vectors"
     polyA_signal    438..486
                     /label=HSV TK poly(A) signal
                     /note="herpes simplex virus thymidine kinase
                     polyadenylation signal (Cole and Stacy, 1985)"
     primer_bind     511..530
                     /label=TK-pA-R
                     /note="Thymidine kinase polyA, reverse primer"
     ncRNA           complement(602..643)
                     /label=3' miR-155
                     /note="sequence downstream of the precursor of mouse
                     miR-155 microRNA (Uva et al., 2013)"
                     /ncRNA_class="miRNA"
     ncRNA           complement(707..733)
                     /label=5' miR-155
                     /note="sequence upstream of the precursor of mouse miR-155
                     microRNA (Uva et al., 2013)"
                     /ncRNA_class="miRNA"
     ncRNA           complement(740..781)
                     /label=3' miR-155
                     /note="sequence downstream of the precursor of mouse
                     miR-155 microRNA (Uva et al., 2013)"
                     /ncRNA_class="miRNA"
     ncRNA           complement(845..871)
                     /label=5' miR-155
                     /note="sequence upstream of the precursor of mouse miR-155
                     microRNA (Uva et al., 2013)"
                     /ncRNA_class="miRNA"
     ncRNA           complement(878..919)
                     /label=3' miR-155
                     /note="sequence downstream of the precursor of mouse
                     miR-155 microRNA (Uva et al., 2013)"
                     /ncRNA_class="miRNA"
     ncRNA           complement(983..1009)
                     /label=5' miR-155
                     /note="sequence upstream of the precursor of mouse miR-155
                     microRNA (Uva et al., 2013)"
                     /ncRNA_class="miRNA"
     CDS             complement(1055..1075)
                     /codon_start=1
                     /product="nuclear localization signal of SV40 (simian virus
                     40) large T antigen"
                     /label=SV40 NLS
                     /translation="PKKKRKV"
     CDS             complement(1079..1099)
                     /codon_start=1
                     /product="nuclear localization signal of SV40 (simian virus
                     40) large T antigen"
                     /label=SV40 NLS
                     /translation="PKKKRKV"
     CDS             complement(1103..1123)
                     /codon_start=1
                     /product="nuclear localization signal of SV40 (simian virus
                     40) large T antigen"
                     /label=SV40 NLS
                     /translation="PKKKRKV"
     CDS             complement(1136..1852)
                     /codon_start=1
                     /product="enhanced GFP"
                     /label=EGFP
                     /translation="MVSKGEELFTGVVPILVELDGDVNGHKFSVSGEGEGDATYGKLTL
                     KFICTTGKLPVPWPTLVTTLTYGVQCFSRYPDHMKQHDFFKSAMPEGYVQERTIFFKDD
                     GNYKTRAEVKFEGDTLVNRIELKGIDFKEDGNILGHKLEYNYNSHNVYIMADKQKNGIK
                     VNFKIRHNIEDGSVQLADHYQQNTPIGDGPVLLPDNHYLSTQSALSKDPNEKRDHMVLL
                     EFVTAAGITLGMDELYK"
     CDS             complement(1136..1852)
                     /codon_start=1
                     /product="the original enhanced GFP (Yang et al., 1996)"
                     /label=EGFP
                     /note="mammalian codon-optimized"
                     /translation="MVSKGEELFTGVVPILVELDGDVNGHKFSVSGEGEGDATYGKLTL
                     KFICTTGKLPVPWPTLVTTLTYGVQCFSRYPDHMKQHDFFKSAMPEGYVQERTIFFKDD
                     GNYKTRAEVKFEGDTLVNRIELKGIDFKEDGNILGHKLEYNYNSHNVYIMADKQKNGIK
                     VNFKIRHNIEDGSVQLADHYQQNTPIGDGPVLLPDNHYLSTQSALSKDPNEKRDHMVLL
                     EFVTAAGITLGMDELYK"
     primer_bind     complement(1178..1199)
                     /label=EGFP-C
                     /note="EGFP, forward primer"
     primer_bind     1527..1546
                     /label=EXFP-R
                     /note="For distinguishing EGFP variants, reverse primer"
     primer_bind     1786..1807
                     /label=EGFP-N
                     /note="EGFP, reverse primer"
     protein_bind    1866..1884
                     /gene="tetO"
                     /label=tet operator
                     /bound_moiety="tetracycline repressor TetR"
                     /note="bacterial operator O2 for the tetR and tetA genes"
     protein_bind    1887..1905
                     /gene="tetO"
                     /label=tet operator
                     /bound_moiety="tetracycline repressor TetR"
                     /note="bacterial operator O2 for the tetR and tetA genes"
     promoter        complement(1907..2110)
                     /label=CMV promoter
                     /note="human cytomegalovirus (CMV) immediate early
                     promoter"
     promoter        2291..2342
                     /label=CMVd2 promoter
                     /note="truncated human cytomegalovirus (CMV) immediate
                     early promoter that yields moderately reduced expression
                     relative to the full-length promoter"
     protein_bind    2344..2362
                     /gene="tetO"
                     /label=tet operator
                     /bound_moiety="tetracycline repressor TetR"
                     /note="bacterial operator O2 for the tetR and tetA genes"
     protein_bind    2365..2383
                     /gene="tetO"
                     /label=tet operator
                     /bound_moiety="tetracycline repressor TetR"
                     /note="bacterial operator O2 for the tetR and tetA genes"
     CDS             2413..2433
                     /codon_start=1
                     /product="tobacco etch virus (TEV) protease recognition and
                     cleavage site"
                     /label=TEV site
                     /translation="ENLYFQG"
     CDS             2474..2494
                     /codon_start=1
                     /product="tobacco etch virus (TEV) protease recognition and
                     cleavage site"
                     /label=TEV site
                     /translation="ENLYFQG"
     CDS             2501..3211
                     /codon_start=1
                     /product="monomeric derivative of DsRed fluorescent protein
                     (Shaner et al., 2004)"
                     /label=mCherry
                     /note="mammalian codon-optimized"
                     /translation="MVSKGEEDNMAIIKEFMRFKVHMEGSVNGHEFEIEGEGEGRPYEG
                     TQTAKLKVTKGGPLPFAWDILSPQFMYGSKAYVKHPADIPDYLKLSFPEGFKWERVMNF
                     EDGGVVTVTQDSSLQDGEFIYKVKLRGTNFPSDGPVMQKKTMGWEASSERMYPEDGALK
                     GEIKQRLKLKDGGHYDAEVKTTYKAKKPVQLPGAYNVNIKLDITSHNEDYTIVEQYERA
                     EGRHSTGGMDELYK"
     primer_bind     complement(2646..2664)
                     /label=mCherry-R
                     /note="mCherry, reverse primer"
     primer_bind     2914..2933
                     /label=mCherry-F
                     /note="mCherry, forward primer"
     primer_bind     complement(3237..3254)
                     /label=BGH-rev
                     /note="Bovine growth hormone terminator, reverse primer.
                     Also called BGH reverse"
     polyA_signal    3243..3467
                     /label=bGH poly(A) signal
                     /note="bovine growth hormone polyadenylation signal"
     primer_bind     complement(3600..3619)
                     /label=F1ori-R
                     /note="F1 origin, reverse primer"
     protein_bind    3751..3798
                     /label=FRT
                     /bound_moiety="FLP recombinase from the Saccharomyces
                     cerevisiae 2u plasmid"
                     /note="FLP-mediated recombination occurs in the 8-bp core
                     sequence TCTAGAAA (Turan and Bode, 2011)."
     CDS             3806..4828
                     /codon_start=1
                     /gene="aph(4)-Ia"
                     /product="aminoglycoside phosphotransferase from E. coli"
                     /label=HygR
                     /note="confers resistance to hygromycin"
                     /translation="KKPELTATSVEKFLIEKFDSVSDLMQLSEGEESRAFSFDVGGRGY
                     VLRVNSCADGFYKDRYVYRHFASAALPIPEVLDIGEFSESLTYCISRRAQGVTLQDLPE
                     TELPAVLQPVAEAMDAIAAADLSQTSGFGPFGPQGIGQYTTWRDFICAIADPHVYHWQT
                     VMDDTVSASVAQALDELMLWAEDCPEVRHLVHADFGSNNVLTDNGRITAVIDWSEAMFG
                     DSQYEVANIFFWRPWLACMEQQTRYFERRHPELAGSPRLRAYMLRIGLDQLYQSLVDGN
                     FDDAAWAQGRCDAIVRSGAGTVGRTQIARRSAAVWTDGCVEVLADSGNRRPSTRPRAKE
                     "
     polyA_signal    4958..5079
                     /label=SV40 poly(A) signal
                     /note="SV40 polyadenylation signal"
     primer_bind     complement(4995..5014)
                     /label=SV40pA-R
                     /note="SV40 polyA, reverse primer"
     primer_bind     5049..5068
                     /label=EBV-rev
                     /note="SV40 polyA terminator, reverse primer"
     primer_bind     complement(5128..5144)
                     /label=M13 rev
                     /note="common sequencing primer, one of multiple similar
                     variants"
     primer_bind     complement(5128..5144)
                     /label=M13 Reverse
                     /note="In lacZ gene. Also called M13-rev"
     primer_bind     complement(5141..5163)
                     /label=M13/pUC Reverse
                     /note="In lacZ gene"
     protein_bind    5152..5168
                     /label=lac operator
                     /bound_moiety="lac repressor encoded by lacI"
                     /note="The lac repressor binds to the lac operator to
                     inhibit transcription in E. coli. This inhibition can be
                     relieved by adding lactose or
                     isopropyl-beta-D-thiogalactopyranoside (IPTG)."
     promoter        complement(5176..5206)
                     /label=lac promoter
                     /note="promoter for the E. coli lac operon"
     protein_bind    5221..5242
                     /label=CAP binding site
                     /bound_moiety="E. coli catabolite activator protein"
                     /note="CAP binding activates transcription in the presence
                     of cAMP."
     primer_bind     complement(5359..5376)
                     /label=L4440
                     /note="L4440 vector, forward primer"
     rep_origin      complement(5530..6118)
                     /direction=LEFT
                     /label=ori
                     /note="high-copy-number ColE1/pMB1/pBR322/pUC origin of
                     replication"
     primer_bind     complement(5610..5629)
                     /label=pBR322ori-F
                     /note="pBR322 origin, forward primer"
     CDS             complement(6289..7149)
                     /codon_start=1
                     /gene="bla"
                     /product="beta-lactamase"
                     /label=AmpR
                     /note="confers resistance to ampicillin, carbenicillin, and
                     related antibiotics"
                     /translation="MSIQHFRVALIPFFAAFCLPVFAHPETLVKVKDAEDQLGARVGYI
                     ELDLNSGKILESFRPEERFPMMSTFKVLLCGAVLSRIDAGQEQLGRRIHYSQNDLVEYS
                     PVTEKHLTDGMTVRELCSAAITMSDNTAANLLLTTIGGPKELTAFLHNMGDHVTRLDRW
                     EPELNEAIPNDERDTTMPVAMATTLRKLLTGELLTLASRQQLIDWMEADKVAGPLLRSA
                     LPAGWFIADKSGAGERGSRGIIAALGPDGKPSRIVVIYTTGSQATMDERNRQIAEIGAS
                     LIKHW"
     primer_bind     6912..6931
                     /label=Amp-R
                     /note="Ampicillin resistance gene, reverse primer"
     promoter        complement(7150..7254)
                     /gene="bla"
                     /label=AmpR promoter
ORIGIN
        1 gacggatcgg gagatccgct gtggaatgtg tgtcagttag ggtgtggaaa gtccccaggc
       61 tccccagcag gcagaagtat gcaaagcatg catctcaatt agtcagcaac caggtgtgga
      121 aagtccccag gctccccagc aggcagaagt atgcaaagca tgcatctcaa ttagtcagca
      181 accatagtcc cgcccctaac tccgcccatc ccgcccctaa ctccgcccag ttccgcccat
      241 tctccgctcc atcgttcaga tccttatcga tgctatggca gggcctgccg ccccgacgtt
      301 ggctgcgagc cctgggcctt cacccgaact tggggggtgg ggtggggaaa aggaagaaac
      361 gcgggcgtat tggccccaat ggggtcacgg tggggtatcg acagagtgcc agccctggga
      421 ccgaaccccg cgtttatgaa caaacgaccc aacacccgtg cgttttattc tgtcttttta
      481 ttgccgtcat agcgcgggtt ccttccggta ttgtctcctt ccgtgtttca gttagcctcc
      541 cccatcagcg aaccgcgggc cctctagatc actagatatg acgcgtgcgg ccgcagatct
      601 gggccatttg ttccatgtga gtgctagtaa caggccttgt gtcctgaaat gtactgcgtg
      661 gagacgtcag tcagtggcca aaacgtctcc acgcgcagta catttcagca tacagccttc
      721 agcaagcctc caggatctgg gccatttgtt ccatgtgagt gctagtaaca ggccttgtgt
      781 cctgaaatgt actgcgtgga gacgtcagtc agtggccaaa acgtctccac gcgcagtaca
      841 tttcagcata cagccttcag caagcctcca ggatctgggc catttgttcc atgtgagtgc
      901 tagtaacagg ccttgtgtcc tgaaatgtac tgcgtggaga cgtcagtcag tggccaaaac
      961 gtctccacgc gcagtacatt tcagcataca gccttcagca agcctccagg atcacttaag
     1021 actagcgctc caattgcact acctcctctt actacacctt gcgtttcttc tttgggtcga
     1081 cctttctctt ctttttaggg tccaccttcc gctttttctt ggggtctgct gcggccttgt
     1141 acagctcgtc catgccgaga gtgatcccgg cggcggtcac gaactccagc aggaccatgt
     1201 gatcgcgctt ctcgttgggg tctttgctca gggcggactg ggtgctcagg tagtggttgt
     1261 cgggcagcag cacggggccg tcgccgatgg gggtgttctg ctggtagtgg tcggcgagct
     1321 gcacgctgcc gtcctcgatg ttgtggcgga tcttgaagtt caccttgatg ccgttcttct
     1381 gcttgtcggc catgatatag acgttgtggc tgttgtagtt gtactccagc ttgtgcccca
     1441 ggatgttgcc gtcctccttg aagtcgatgc ccttcagctc gatgcggttc accagggtgt
     1501 cgccctcgaa cttcacctcg gcgcgggtct tgtagttgcc gtcgtccttg aagaagatgg
     1561 tgcgctcctg gacgtagcct tcgggcatgg cggacttgaa gaagtcgtgc tgcttcatgt
     1621 ggtcggggta gcggctgaag cactgcacgc cgtaggtcag ggtggtcacg agggtgggcc
     1681 agggcacggg cagcttgccg gtggtgcaga tgaacttcag ggtcagcttg ccgtaggtgg
     1741 catcgccctc gccctcgccg gacacgctga acttgtggcc gtttacgtcg ccgtccagct
     1801 cgaccaggat gggcaccacc ccggtgaaca gctcctcgcc cttgctcacc atggtcctag
     1861 gacgatctct atcactgata gggagatctc tatcactgat agggagagct ctgcttatat
     1921 agacctccca ccgtacacgc ctaccgccca tttgcgtcaa tggggcggag ttgttacgac
     1981 attttggaaa gtcccgttga ttttggtgcc aaaacaaact cccattgacg tcaatggggt
     2041 ggagacttgg aaatccccgt gagtcaaacc gctatccacg cccattgatg tactgccaaa
     2101 accgcatcac catggtaata gcgatgacta atacgtagat gtactgccaa gtaggaaagt
     2161 cccataaggt catgtactgg gcataatgcc aggcgggcca tttaccgtca ttgacgtcaa
     2221 tagggggcgt acttggcata tgatacactt gatgtactct agaaaaatgt cgtaacaact
     2281 ccgccccatt gacgcaaatg ggcggtaggc gtgtacggtg ggaggtctat ataagcagag
     2341 ctctccctat cagtgataga gatctcccta tcagtgatag agatcgtcaa gcttggtacc
     2401 gagctcggat ccgaaaacct gtacttccaa ggaaccggtg gtcacctgta caatcgatcc
     2461 tgcaggagct agcgagaatt tgtattttca gggtgatatc atggtgagca agggcgagga
     2521 ggataacatg gccatcatca aggagttcat gcgcttcaag gtgcacatgg agggctccgt
     2581 gaacggccac gagttcgaga tcgagggcga gggcgagggc cgcccctacg agggcaccca
     2641 gaccgccaag ctgaaggtga ccaagggtgg ccccctgccc ttcgcctggg acatcctgtc
     2701 ccctcagttc atgtacggct ccaaggccta cgtgaagcac cccgccgaca tccccgacta
     2761 cttgaagctg tccttccccg agggcttcaa gtgggagcgc gtgatgaact tcgaggacgg
     2821 cggcgtggtg accgtgaccc aggactcctc cctgcaggac ggcgagttca tctacaaggt
     2881 gaagctgcgc ggcaccaact tcccctccga cggccccgta atgcagaaga agaccatggg
     2941 ctgggaggcc tcctccgagc ggatgtaccc cgaggacggc gccctgaagg gcgagatcaa
     3001 gcagaggctg aagctgaagg acggcggcca ctacgacgct gaggtcaaga ccacctacaa
     3061 ggccaagaag cccgtgcagc tgcccggcgc ctacaacgtc aacatcaagt tggacatcac
     3121 ctcccacaac gaggactaca ccatcgtgga acagtacgaa cgcgccgagg gccgccactc
     3181 caccggcggc atggacgagc tgtacaagta gctcgaggtt taaacccgct gatcagcctc
     3241 gactgtgcct tctagttgcc agccatctgt tgtttgcccc tcccccgtgc cttccttgac
     3301 cctggaaggt gccactccca ctgtcctttc ctaataaaat gaggaaattg catcgcattg
     3361 tctgagtagg tgtcattcta ttctgggggg tggggtgggg caggacagca agggggagga
     3421 ttgggaagac aatagcaggc atgctgggga tgcggtgggc tctatggctt ctgaggcgga
     3481 aagaaccagc tggggctcta gggggtatcc ccnnnnnnnn nnnnnnnnnn nnnnnnnnnn
     3541 nnnnnnnnnn nnnnnnnnnn nnnnnnnnnn nnnnnnnnnn nnnnnnnnnn nnnnnnnnnn
     3601 nnnnnnnnnn nnnnnnnnnn nnnnnnnnnn nnnnnncnnn nnnnnnnnnn nnnnnnnnnn
     3661 nnnnnnnnnn nnnnnnnnnn nnnnnnnnnn nnnnnnnnnn nnnnnnnnnn nnnnnnnnnn
     3721 nnnnnnnnag ggtgatggtt cacgtaccta gaagttccta ttccgaagtt cctattctct
     3781 agaaagtata ggaacttcct tggccaaaaa gcctgaactc accgcgacgt ctgtcgagaa
     3841 gtttctgatc gaaaagttcg acagcgtctc cgacctgatg cagctctcgg agggcgaaga
     3901 atctcgtgct ttcagcttcg atgtaggagg gcgtggatat gtcctgcggg taaatagctg
     3961 cgccgatggt ttctacaaag atcgttatgt ttatcggcac tttgcatcgg ccgcgctccc
     4021 gattccggaa gtgcttgaca ttggggaatt cagcgagagc ctgacctatt gcatctcccg
     4081 ccgtgcacag ggtgtcacgt tgcaagacct gcctgaaacc gaactgcccg ctgttctgca
     4141 gccggtcgcg gaggccatgg atgcgatcgc tgcggccgat cttagccaga cgagcgggtt
     4201 cggcccattc ggaccgcaag gaatcggtca atacactaca tggcgtgatt tcatatgcgc
     4261 gattgctgat ccccatgtgt atcactggca aactgtgatg gacgacaccg tcagtgcgtc
     4321 cgtcgcgcag gctctcgatg agctgatgct ttgggccgag gactgccccg aagtccggca
     4381 cctcgtgcac gcggatttcg gctccaacaa tgtcctgacg gacaatggcc gcataacagc
     4441 ggtcattgac tggagcgagg cgatgttcgg ggattcccaa tacgaggtcg ccaacatctt
     4501 cttctggagg ccgtggttgg cttgtatgga gcagcagacg cgctacttcg agcggaggca
     4561 tccggagctt gcaggatcgc cgcggctccg ggcgtatatg ctccgcattg gtcttgacca
     4621 actctatcag agcttggttg acggcaattt cgatgatgca gcttgggcgc agggtcgatg
     4681 cgacgcaatc gtccgatccg gagccgggac tgtcgggcgt acacaaatcg cccgcagaag
     4741 cgcggccgtc tggaccgatg gctgtgtaga agtactcgcc gatagtggaa accgacgccc
     4801 cagcactcgt ccgagggcaa aggaatagca cgtactacga gatttcgatt ccaccgccgc
     4861 cttctatgaa aggttgggct tcggaatcgt tttccgggac gccggctgga tgatcctcca
     4921 gcgcggggat ctcatgctgg agttcttcgc ccaccccaac ttgtttattg cagcttataa
     4981 tggttacaaa taaagcaata gcatcacaaa tttcacaaat aaagcatttt tttcactgca
     5041 ttctagttgt ggtttgtcca aactcatcaa tgtatcttat catgtctgta taccgtcgac
     5101 ctctagctag agcttggcgt aatcatggtc atagctgttt cctgtgtgaa attgttatcc
     5161 gctcacaatt ccacacaaca tacgagccgg aagcataaag tgtaaagcct ggggtgccta
     5221 atgagtgagc taactcacat taattgcgtt gcgctcactg cccgctttcc agtcgggaaa
     5281 cctgtcgtgc cagctgcatt aatgaatcgg ccaacgcgcg gggagaggcg gtttgcgtat
     5341 tgggcgctct tccgcttcct cgctcactga ctcgctgcgc tcggtcgttc ggctgcggcg
     5401 agcggtatca gctcactcaa aggcggtaat acggttatcc acagaatcag gggataacgc
     5461 aggaaagaac atgtgagcaa aaggccagca aaaggccagg aaccgtaaaa aggccgcgtt
     5521 gctggcgttt ttccataggc tccgcccccc tgacgagcat cacaaaaatc gacgctcaag
     5581 tcagaggtgg cgaaacccga caggactata aagataccag gcgtttcccc ctggaagctc
     5641 cctcgtgcgc tctcctgttc cgaccctgcc gcttaccgga tacctgtccg cctttctccc
     5701 ttcgggaagc gtggcgcttt ctcatagctc acgctgtagg tatctcagtt cggtgtaggt
     5761 cgttcgctcc aagctgggct gtgtgcacga accccccgtt cagcccgacc gctgcgcctt
     5821 atccggtaac tatcgtcttg agtccaaccc ggtaagacac gacttatcgc cactggcagc
     5881 agccactggt aacaggatta gcagagcgag gtatgtaggc ggtgctacag agttcttgaa
     5941 gtggtggcct aactacggct acactagaag aacagtattt ggtatctgcg ctctgctgaa
     6001 gccagttacc ttcggaaaaa gagttggtag ctcttgatcc ggcaaacaaa ccaccgctgg
     6061 tagcggtggt ttttttgttt gcaagcagca gattacgcgc agaaaaaaag gatctcaaga
     6121 agatcctttg atcttttcta cggggtctga cgctcagtgg aacgaaaact cacgttaagg
     6181 gattttggtc atgagattat caaaaaggat cttcacctag atccttttaa attaaaaatg
     6241 aagttttaaa tcaatctaaa gtatatatga gtaaacttgg tctgacagtt accaatgctt
     6301 aatcagtgag gcacctatct cagcgatctg tctatttcgt tcatccatag ttgcctgact
     6361 ccccgtcgtg tagataacta cgatacggga gggcttacca tctggcccca gtgctgcaat
     6421 gataccgcga gacccacgct caccggctcc agatttatca gcaataaacc agccagccgg
     6481 aagggccgag cgcagaagtg gtcctgcaac tttatccgcc tccatccagt ctattaattg
     6541 ttgccgggaa gctagagtaa gtagttcgcc agttaatagt ttgcgcaacg ttgttgccat
     6601 tgctacaggc atcgtggtgt cacgctcgtc gtttggtatg gcttcattca gctccggttc
     6661 ccaacgatca aggcgagtta catgatcccc catgttgtgc aaaaaagcgg ttagctcctt
     6721 cggtcctccg atcgttgtca gaagtaagtt ggccgcagtg ttatcactca tggttatggc
     6781 agcactgcat aattctctta ctgtcatgcc atccgtaaga tgcttttctg tgactggtga
     6841 gtactcaacc aagtcattct gagaatagtg tatgcggcga ccgagttgct cttgcccggc
     6901 gtcaatacgg gataataccg cgccacatag cagaacttta aaagtgctca tcattggaaa
     6961 acgttcttcg gggcgaaaac tctcaaggat cttaccgctg ttgagatcca gttcgatgta
     7021 acccactcgt gcacccaact gatcttcagc atcttttact ttcaccagcg tttctgggtg
     7081 agcaaaaaca ggaaggcaaa atgccgcaaa aaagggaata agggcgacac ggaaatgttg
     7141 aatactcata ctcttccttt ttcaatatta ttgaagcatt tatcagggtt attgtctcat
     7201 gagcggatac atatttgaat gtatttagaa aaataaacaa ataggggttc cgcgcacatt
     7261 tccccgaaaa gtgccacctg acgtc
//
