LOCUS       Exported 7284 bp ds-DNA circular SYN 12-MAY-2021
DEFINITION  Functional studies using RNAi; rescue experiments; substituting
            protein for its different form. miRNA cassette with nuclear EGFP
            expression marker; your protein of interest with C-terminal
            mCherry..
ACCESSION   .
VERSION     .
KEYWORDS    pKK-RNAi-nucEGFPmiR-TEV-mCherry
SOURCE      synthetic DNA construct
  ORGANISM  synthetic DNA construct
REFERENCE   1 (bases 1 to 7284)
  AUTHORS   Szczesny RJ, Kowalska K, Klosowska-Kosicka K, Chlebowski A, Owczarek
            EP, Warkocki Z, Kulinski TM, Adamska D, Affek K, Jedroszkowiak A,
            Kotrys AV, Tomecki R, Krawczyk PS, Borowski LS, Dziembowski A
  TITLE     Versatile approach for functional analysis of human proteins and
            efficient stable cell line generation using FLP-mediated
            recombination system.
  JOURNAL   PLoS One. 2018 Mar 28;13(3):e0194887. doi:
            10.1371/journal.pone.0194887. eCollection 2018.
  PUBMED    29590189
REFERENCE   2 (bases 1 to 7284)
  AUTHORS   .
  TITLE     Direct Submission
  JOURNAL   Exported May 12, 2021 from SnapGene Server 1.1.58
            http://www.snapgene.com
FEATURES             Location/Qualifiers
     source          1..7284
                     /organism="synthetic DNA construct"
                     /mol_type="other DNA"
     primer_bind     complement(28..48)
                     /label=pBABE 3'
                     /note="SV40 enhancer, reverse primer for pBABE vectors"
     polyA_signal    443..491
                     /label=HSV TK poly(A) signal
                     /note="herpes simplex virus thymidine kinase
                     polyadenylation signal (Cole and Stacy, 1985)"
     primer_bind     516..535
                     /label=TK-pA-R
                     /note="Thymidine kinase polyA, reverse primer"
     ncRNA           complement(607..648)
                     /label=3' miR-155
                     /note="sequence downstream of the precursor of mouse
                     miR-155 microRNA (Uva et al., 2013)"
                     /ncRNA_class="miRNA"
     ncRNA           complement(712..738)
                     /label=5' miR-155
                     /note="sequence upstream of the precursor of mouse miR-155
                     microRNA (Uva et al., 2013)"
                     /ncRNA_class="miRNA"
     ncRNA           complement(745..786)
                     /label=3' miR-155
                     /note="sequence downstream of the precursor of mouse
                     miR-155 microRNA (Uva et al., 2013)"
                     /ncRNA_class="miRNA"
     ncRNA           complement(850..876)
                     /label=5' miR-155
                     /note="sequence upstream of the precursor of mouse miR-155
                     microRNA (Uva et al., 2013)"
                     /ncRNA_class="miRNA"
     ncRNA           complement(883..924)
                     /label=3' miR-155
                     /note="sequence downstream of the precursor of mouse
                     miR-155 microRNA (Uva et al., 2013)"
                     /ncRNA_class="miRNA"
     ncRNA           complement(988..1014)
                     /label=5' miR-155
                     /note="sequence upstream of the precursor of mouse miR-155
                     microRNA (Uva et al., 2013)"
                     /ncRNA_class="miRNA"
     CDS             complement(1060..1080)
                     /codon_start=1
                     /product="nuclear localization signal of SV40 (simian virus
                     40) large T antigen"
                     /label=SV40 NLS
                     /translation="PKKKRKV"
     CDS             complement(1084..1104)
                     /codon_start=1
                     /product="nuclear localization signal of SV40 (simian virus
                     40) large T antigen"
                     /label=SV40 NLS
                     /translation="PKKKRKV"
     CDS             complement(1108..1128)
                     /codon_start=1
                     /product="nuclear localization signal of SV40 (simian virus
                     40) large T antigen"
                     /label=SV40 NLS
                     /translation="PKKKRKV"
     CDS             complement(1141..1857)
                     /codon_start=1
                     /product="enhanced GFP"
                     /label=EGFP
                     /translation="MVSKGEELFTGVVPILVELDGDVNGHKFSVSGEGEGDATYGKLTL
                     KFICTTGKLPVPWPTLVTTLTYGVQCFSRYPDHMKQHDFFKSAMPEGYVQERTIFFKDD
                     GNYKTRAEVKFEGDTLVNRIELKGIDFKEDGNILGHKLEYNYNSHNVYIMADKQKNGIK
                     VNFKIRHNIEDGSVQLADHYQQNTPIGDGPVLLPDNHYLSTQSALSKDPNEKRDHMVLL
                     EFVTAAGITLGMDELYK"
     CDS             complement(1141..1857)
                     /codon_start=1
                     /product="the original enhanced GFP (Yang et al., 1996)"
                     /label=EGFP
                     /note="mammalian codon-optimized"
                     /translation="MVSKGEELFTGVVPILVELDGDVNGHKFSVSGEGEGDATYGKLTL
                     KFICTTGKLPVPWPTLVTTLTYGVQCFSRYPDHMKQHDFFKSAMPEGYVQERTIFFKDD
                     GNYKTRAEVKFEGDTLVNRIELKGIDFKEDGNILGHKLEYNYNSHNVYIMADKQKNGIK
                     VNFKIRHNIEDGSVQLADHYQQNTPIGDGPVLLPDNHYLSTQSALSKDPNEKRDHMVLL
                     EFVTAAGITLGMDELYK"
     primer_bind     complement(1183..1204)
                     /label=EGFP-C
                     /note="EGFP, forward primer"
     primer_bind     1532..1551
                     /label=EXFP-R
                     /note="For distinguishing EGFP variants, reverse primer"
     primer_bind     1791..1812
                     /label=EGFP-N
                     /note="EGFP, reverse primer"
     protein_bind    1871..1889
                     /gene="tetO"
                     /label=tet operator
                     /bound_moiety="tetracycline repressor TetR"
                     /note="bacterial operator O2 for the tetR and tetA genes"
     protein_bind    1892..1910
                     /gene="tetO"
                     /label=tet operator
                     /bound_moiety="tetracycline repressor TetR"
                     /note="bacterial operator O2 for the tetR and tetA genes"
     promoter        complement(1912..2115)
                     /label=CMV promoter
                     /note="human cytomegalovirus (CMV) immediate early
                     promoter"
     promoter        2295..2346
                     /label=CMVd2 promoter
                     /note="truncated human cytomegalovirus (CMV) immediate
                     early promoter that yields moderately reduced expression
                     relative to the full-length promoter"
     protein_bind    2348..2366
                     /gene="tetO"
                     /label=tet operator
                     /bound_moiety="tetracycline repressor TetR"
                     /note="bacterial operator O2 for the tetR and tetA genes"
     protein_bind    2369..2387
                     /gene="tetO"
                     /label=tet operator
                     /bound_moiety="tetracycline repressor TetR"
                     /note="bacterial operator O2 for the tetR and tetA genes"
     CDS             2417..2437
                     /codon_start=1
                     /product="tobacco etch virus (TEV) protease recognition and
                     cleavage site"
                     /label=TEV site
                     /translation="ENLYFQG"
     CDS             2478..2498
                     /codon_start=1
                     /product="tobacco etch virus (TEV) protease recognition and
                     cleavage site"
                     /label=TEV site
                     /translation="ENLYFQG"
     CDS             2505..3215
                     /codon_start=1
                     /product="monomeric derivative of DsRed fluorescent protein
                     (Shaner et al., 2004)"
                     /label=mCherry
                     /note="mammalian codon-optimized"
                     /translation="MVSKGEEDNMAIIKEFMRFKVHMEGSVNGHEFEIEGEGEGRPYEG
                     TQTAKLKVTKGGPLPFAWDILSPQFMYGSKAYVKHPADIPDYLKLSFPEGFKWERVMNF
                     EDGGVVTVTQDSSLQDGEFIYKVKLRGTNFPSDGPVMQKKTMGWEASSERMYPEDGALK
                     GEIKQRLKLKDGGHYDAEVKTTYKAKKPVQLPGAYNVNIKLDITSHNEDYTIVEQYERA
                     EGRHSTGGMDELYK"
     primer_bind     complement(2650..2668)
                     /label=mCherry-R
                     /note="mCherry, reverse primer"
     primer_bind     2918..2937
                     /label=mCherry-F
                     /note="mCherry, forward primer"
     primer_bind     complement(3241..3258)
                     /label=BGH-rev
                     /note="Bovine growth hormone terminator, reverse primer.
                     Also called BGH reverse"
     polyA_signal    3247..3471
                     /label=bGH poly(A) signal
                     /note="bovine growth hormone polyadenylation signal"
     primer_bind     complement(3604..3623)
                     /label=F1ori-R
                     /note="F1 origin, reverse primer"
     protein_bind    3755..3802
                     /label=FRT
                     /bound_moiety="FLP recombinase from the Saccharomyces
                     cerevisiae 2u plasmid"
                     /note="FLP-mediated recombination occurs in the 8-bp core
                     sequence TCTAGAAA (Turan and Bode, 2011)."
     CDS             3810..4832
                     /codon_start=1
                     /gene="aph(4)-Ia"
                     /product="aminoglycoside phosphotransferase from E. coli"
                     /label=HygR
                     /note="confers resistance to hygromycin"
                     /translation="KKPELTATSVEKFLIEKFDSVSDLMQLSEGEESRAFSFDVGGRGY
                     VLRVNSCADGFYKDRYVYRHFASAALPIPEVLDIGEFSESLTYCISRRAQGVTLQDLPE
                     TELPAVLQPVAEAMDAIAAADLSQTSGFGPFGPQGIGQYTTWRDFICAIADPHVYHWQT
                     VMDDTVSASVAQALDELMLWAEDCPEVRHLVHADFGSNNVLTDNGRITAVIDWSEAMFG
                     DSQYEVANIFFWRPWLACMEQQTRYFERRHPELAGSPRLRAYMLRIGLDQLYQSLVDGN
                     FDDAAWAQGRCDAIVRSGAGTVGRTQIARRSAAVWTDGCVEVLADSGNRRPSTRPRAKE
                     "
     polyA_signal    4962..5083
                     /label=SV40 poly(A) signal
                     /note="SV40 polyadenylation signal"
     primer_bind     complement(4999..5018)
                     /label=SV40pA-R
                     /note="SV40 polyA, reverse primer"
     primer_bind     5053..5072
                     /label=EBV-rev
                     /note="SV40 polyA terminator, reverse primer"
     primer_bind     complement(5132..5148)
                     /label=M13 rev
                     /note="common sequencing primer, one of multiple similar
                     variants"
     primer_bind     complement(5132..5148)
                     /label=M13 Reverse
                     /note="In lacZ gene. Also called M13-rev"
     primer_bind     complement(5145..5167)
                     /label=M13/pUC Reverse
                     /note="In lacZ gene"
     protein_bind    5156..5172
                     /label=lac operator
                     /bound_moiety="lac repressor encoded by lacI"
                     /note="The lac repressor binds to the lac operator to
                     inhibit transcription in E. coli. This inhibition can be
                     relieved by adding lactose or
                     isopropyl-beta-D-thiogalactopyranoside (IPTG)."
     promoter        complement(5180..5210)
                     /label=lac promoter
                     /note="promoter for the E. coli lac operon"
     protein_bind    5225..5246
                     /label=CAP binding site
                     /bound_moiety="E. coli catabolite activator protein"
                     /note="CAP binding activates transcription in the presence
                     of cAMP."
     primer_bind     complement(5363..5380)
                     /label=L4440
                     /note="L4440 vector, forward primer"
     rep_origin      complement(5534..6122)
                     /direction=LEFT
                     /label=ori
                     /note="high-copy-number ColE1/pMB1/pBR322/pUC origin of
                     replication"
     primer_bind     complement(5614..5633)
                     /label=pBR322ori-F
                     /note="pBR322 origin, forward primer"
     CDS             complement(6293..7153)
                     /codon_start=1
                     /gene="bla"
                     /product="beta-lactamase"
                     /label=AmpR
                     /note="confers resistance to ampicillin, carbenicillin, and
                     related antibiotics"
                     /translation="MSIQHFRVALIPFFAAFCLPVFAHPETLVKVKDAEDQLGARVGYI
                     ELDLNSGKILESFRPEERFPMMSTFKVLLCGAVLSRIDAGQEQLGRRIHYSQNDLVEYS
                     PVTEKHLTDGMTVRELCSAAITMSDNTAANLLLTTIGGPKELTAFLHNMGDHVTRLDRW
                     EPELNEAIPNDERDTTMPVAMATTLRKLLTGELLTLASRQQLIDWMEADKVAGPLLRSA
                     LPAGWFIADKSGAGERGSRGIIAALGPDGKPSRIVVIYTTGSQATMDERNRQIAEIGAS
                     LIKHW"
     primer_bind     6916..6935
                     /label=Amp-R
                     /note="Ampicillin resistance gene, reverse primer"
     promoter        complement(7154..7258)
                     /gene="bla"
                     /label=AmpR promoter
ORIGIN
        1 acgtcgacgg atcgggagat ccgctgtgga atgtgtgtca gttagggtgt ggaaagtccc
       61 caggctcccc agcaggcaga agtatgcaaa gcatgcatct caattagtca gcaaccaggt
      121 gtggaaagtc cccaggctcc ccagcaggca gaagtatgca aagcatgcat ctcaattagt
      181 cagcaaccat agtcccgccc ctaactccgc ccatcccgcc cctaactccg cccagttccg
      241 cccattctcc gctccatcgt tcagatcctt atcgatgcta tggcagggcc tgccgccccg
      301 acgttggctg cgagccctgg gccttcaccc gaacttgggg ggtggggtgg ggaaaaggaa
      361 gaaacgcggg cgtattggcc ccaatggggt cacggtgggg tatcgacaga gtgccagccc
      421 tgggaccgaa ccccgcgttt atgaacaaac gacccaacac ccgtgcgttt tattctgtct
      481 ttttattgcc gtcatagcgc gggttccttc cggtattgtc tccttccgtg tttcagttag
      541 cctcccccat cagcgaaccg cgggccctct agatcactag atatgacgcg tgcggccgca
      601 gatctgggcc atttgttcca tgtgagtgct agtaacaggc cttgtgtcct gaaatgtact
      661 gcgtggagac gtcagtcagt ggccaaaacg tctccacgcg cagtacattt cagcatacag
      721 ccttcagcaa gcctccagga tctgggccat ttgttccatg tgagtgctag taacaggcct
      781 tgtgtcctga aatgtactgc gtggagacgt cagtcagtgg ccaaaacgtc tccacgcgca
      841 gtacatttca gcatacagcc ttcagcaagc ctccaggatc tgggccattt gttccatgtg
      901 agtgctagta acaggccttg tgtcctgaaa tgtactgcgt ggagacgtca gtcagtggcc
      961 aaaacgtctc cacgcgcagt acatttcagc atacagcctt cagcaagcct ccaggatcac
     1021 ttaagactag cgctccaatt gcactacctc ctcttactac accttgcgtt tcttctttgg
     1081 gtcgaccttt ctcttctttt tagggtccac cttccgcttt ttcttggggt ctgctgcggc
     1141 cttgtacagc tcgtccatgc cgagagtgat cccggcggcg gtcacgaact ccagcaggac
     1201 catgtgatcg cgcttctcgt tggggtcttt gctcagggcg gactgggtgc tcaggtagtg
     1261 gttgtcgggc agcagcacgg ggccgtcgcc gatgggggtg ttctgctggt agtggtcggc
     1321 gagctgcacg ctgccgtcct cgatgttgtg gcggatcttg aagttcacct tgatgccgtt
     1381 cttctgcttg tcggccatga tatagacgtt gtggctgttg tagttgtact ccagcttgtg
     1441 ccccaggatg ttgccgtcct ccttgaagtc gatgcccttc agctcgatgc ggttcaccag
     1501 ggtgtcgccc tcgaacttca cctcggcgcg ggtcttgtag ttgccgtcgt ccttgaagaa
     1561 gatggtgcgc tcctggacgt agccttcggg catggcggac ttgaagaagt cgtgctgctt
     1621 catgtggtcg gggtagcggc tgaagcactg cacgccgtag gtcagggtgg tcacgagggt
     1681 gggccagggc acgggcagct tgccggtggt gcagatgaac ttcagggtca gcttgccgta
     1741 ggtggcatcg ccctcgccct cgccggacac gctgaacttg tggccgttta cgtcgccgtc
     1801 cagctcgacc aggatgggca ccaccccggt gaacagctcc tcgcccttgc tcaccatggt
     1861 cctaggacga tctctatcac tgatagggag atctctatca ctgataggga gagctctgct
     1921 tatatagacc tcccaccgta cacgcctacc gcccatttgc gtcaatgggg cggagttgtt
     1981 acgacatttt ggaaagtccc gttgattttg gtgccaaaac aaactcccat tgacgtcaat
     2041 ggggtggaga cttggaaatc cccgtgagtc aaaccgctat ccacgcccat tgatgtactg
     2101 ccaaaaccgc atcaccatgg taatagcgat gactaatacg tagatgtact gccaagtagg
     2161 aaagtcccat aaggtcatgt actgggcata atgccaggcg ggccatttac cgtcattgac
     2221 gtcaataggg ggcgtacttg gcatatgata cacttgatgt actctagaaa atgtcgtaac
     2281 aactccgccc cattgacgca aatgggcggt aggcgtgtac ggtgggaggt ctatataagc
     2341 agagctctcc ctatcagtga tagagatctc cctatcagtg atagagatcg tcaagcttgg
     2401 taccgagctc ggatccgaaa acctgtactt ccaaggaacc ggtggtcacc tgtacaatcg
     2461 atcctgcagg agctagcgag aatttgtatt ttcagggtga tatcatggtg agcaagggcg
     2521 aggaggataa catggccatc atcaaggagt tcatgcgctt caaggtgcac atggagggct
     2581 ccgtgaacgg ccacgagttc gagatcgagg gcgagggcga gggccgcccc tacgagggca
     2641 cccagaccgc caagctgaag gtgaccaagg gtggccccct gcccttcgcc tgggacatcc
     2701 tgtcccctca gttcatgtac ggctccaagg cctacgtgaa gcaccccgcc gacatccccg
     2761 actacttgaa gctgtccttc cccgagggct tcaagtggga gcgcgtgatg aacttcgagg
     2821 acggcggcgt ggtgaccgtg acccaggact cctccctgca ggacggcgag ttcatctaca
     2881 aggtgaagct gcgcggcacc aacttcccct ccgacggccc cgtaatgcag aagaagacca
     2941 tgggctggga ggcctcctcc gagcggatgt accccgagga cggcgccctg aagggcgaga
     3001 tcaagcagag gctgaagctg aaggacggcg gccactacga cgctgaggtc aagaccacct
     3061 acaaggccaa gaagcccgtg cagctgcccg gcgcctacaa cgtcaacatc aagttggaca
     3121 tcacctccca caacgaggac tacaccatcg tggaacagta cgaacgcgcc gagggccgcc
     3181 actccaccgg cggcatggac gagctgtaca agtagctcga ggtttaaacc cgctgatcag
     3241 cctcgactgt gccttctagt tgccagccat ctgttgtttg cccctccccc gtgccttcct
     3301 tgaccctgga aggtgccact cccactgtcc tttcctaata aaatgaggaa attgtatcgc
     3361 attgtctgag taggtgtcat tctattctgg ggggtggggt ggggcaggac agcaaggggg
     3421 aggattggga agacaatagc aggcatgctg gggatgcggt gggctctatg gcttctgagg
     3481 cggaaagaac cagctggggc tctagggggt atccccnnnn nnnnnnnnnn nnnnnnnnnn
     3541 nnnnnnnnnn nnnnnnnnnn nnnnnnnnnn nnnnnnnnnn nnnnnnnnnn nnnnnnnnnn
     3601 nnnnnnnnnn nnnnnnnnnn nnnnnnnnnn nnnnnnnnnn cnnnnnnnnn nnnnnnnnnn
     3661 nnnnnnnnnn nnnnnnnnnn nnnnnnnnnn nnnnnnnnnn nnnnnnnnnn nnnnnnnnnn
     3721 nnnnnnnnnn nnagggtgat ggttcacgta cctagaagtt cctattccga agttcctatt
     3781 ctctagaaag tataggaact tccttggcca aaaagcctga actcaccgcg acgtctgtcg
     3841 agaagtttct gatcgaaaag ttcgacagcg tctccgacct gatgcagctc tcggagggcg
     3901 aagaatctcg tgctttcagc ttcgatgtag gagggcgtgg atatgtcctg cgggtaaata
     3961 gctgcgccga tggtttctac aaagatcgtt atgtttatcg gcactttgca tcggccgcgc
     4021 tcccgattcc ggaagtgctt gacattgggg aattcagcga gagcctgacc tattgcatct
     4081 cccgccgtgc acagggtgtc acgttgcaag acctgcctga aaccgaactg cccgctgttc
     4141 tgcagccggt cgcggaggcc atggatgcga tcgctgcggc cgatcttagc cagacgagcg
     4201 ggttcggccc attcggaccg caaggaatcg gtcaatacac tacatggcgt gatttcatat
     4261 gcgcgattgc tgatccccat gtgtatcact ggcaaactgt gatggacgac accgtcagtg
     4321 cgtccgtcgc gcaggctctc gatgagctga tgctttgggc cgaggactgc cccgaagtcc
     4381 ggcacctcgt gcacgcggat ttcggctcca acaatgtcct gacggacaat ggccgcataa
     4441 cagcggtcat tgactggagc gaggcgatgt tcggggattc ccaatacgag gtcgccaaca
     4501 tcttcttctg gaggccgtgg ttggcttgta tggagcagca gacgcgctac ttcgagcgga
     4561 ggcatccgga gcttgcagga tcgccgcggc tccgggcgta tatgctccgc attggtcttg
     4621 accaactcta tcagagcttg gttgacggca atttcgatga tgcagcttgg gcgcagggtc
     4681 gatgcgacgc aatcgtccga tccggagccg ggactgtcgg gcgtacacaa atcgcccgca
     4741 gaagcgcggc cgtctggacc gatggctgtg tagaagtact cgccgatagt ggaaaccgac
     4801 gccccagcac tcgtccgagg gcaaaggaat agcacgtact acgagatttc gattccaccg
     4861 ccgccttcta tgaaaggttg ggcttcggaa tcgttttccg ggacgccggc tggatgatcc
     4921 tccagcgcgg ggatctcatg ctggagttct tcgcccaccc caacttgttt attgcagctt
     4981 ataatggtta caaataaagc aatagcatca caaatttcac aaataaagca tttttttcac
     5041 tgcattctag ttgtggtttg tccaaactca tcaatgtatc ttatcatgtc tgtataccgt
     5101 cgacctctag ctagagcttg gcgtaatcat ggtcatagct gtttcctgtg tgaaattgtt
     5161 atccgctcac aattccacac aacatacgag ccggaagcat aaagtgtaaa gcctggggtg
     5221 cctaatgagt gagctaactc acattaattg cgttgcgctc actgcccgct ttccagtcgg
     5281 gaaacctgtc gtgccagctg cattaatgaa tcggccaacg cgcggggaga ggcggtttgc
     5341 gtattgggcg ctcttccgct tcctcgctca ctgactcgct gcgctcggtc gttcggctgc
     5401 ggcgagcggt atcagctcac tcaaaggcgg taatacggtt atccacagaa tcaggggata
     5461 acgcaggaaa gaacatgtga gcaaaaggcc agcaaaaggc caggaaccgt aaaaaggccg
     5521 cgttgctggc gtttttccat aggctccgcc cccctgacga gcatcacaaa aatcgacgct
     5581 caagtcagag gtggcgaaac ccgacaggac tataaagata ccaggcgttt ccccctggaa
     5641 gctccctcgt gcgctctcct gttccgaccc tgccgcttac cggatacctg tccgcctttc
     5701 tcccttcggg aagcgtggcg ctttctcata gctcacgctg taggtatctc agttcggtgt
     5761 aggtcgttcg ctccaagctg ggctgtgtgc acgaaccccc cgttcagccc gaccgctgcg
     5821 ccttatccgg taactatcgt cttgagtcca acccggtaag acacgactta tcgccactgg
     5881 cagcagccac tggtaacagg attagcagag cgaggtatgt aggcggtgct acagagttct
     5941 tgaagtggtg gcctaactac ggctacacta gaagaacagt atttggtatc tgcgctctgc
     6001 tgaagccagt taccttcgga aaaagagttg gtagctcttg atccggcaaa caaaccaccg
     6061 ctggtagcgg tggttttttt gtttgcaagc agcagattac gcgcagaaaa aaaggatctc
     6121 aagaagatcc tttgatcttt tctacggggt ctgacgctca gtggaacgaa aactcacgtt
     6181 aagggatttt ggtcatgaga ttatcaaaaa ggatcttcac ctagatcctt ttaaattaaa
     6241 aatgaagttt taaatcaatc taaagtatat atgagtaaac ttggtctgac agttaccaat
     6301 gcttaatcag tgaggcacct atctcagcga tctgtctatt tcgttcatcc atagttgcct
     6361 gactccccgt cgtgtagata actacgatac gggagggctt accatctggc cccagtgctg
     6421 caatgatacc gcgagaccca cgctcaccgg ctccagattt atcagcaata aaccagccag
     6481 ccggaagggc cgagcgcaga agtggtcctg caactttatc cgcctccatc cagtctatta
     6541 attgttgccg ggaagctaga gtaagtagtt cgccagttaa tagtttgcgc aacgttgttg
     6601 ccattgctac aggcatcgtg gtgtcacgct cgtcgtttgg tatggcttca ttcagctccg
     6661 gttcccaacg atcaaggcga gttacatgat cccccatgtt gtgcaaaaaa gcggttagct
     6721 ccttcggtcc tccgatcgtt gtcagaagta agttggccgc agtgttatca ctcatggtta
     6781 tggcagcact gcataattct cttactgtca tgccatccgt aagatgcttt tctgtgactg
     6841 gtgagtactc aaccaagtca ttctgagaat agtgtatgcg gcgaccgagt tgctcttgcc
     6901 cggcgtcaat acgggataat accgcgccac atagcagaac tttaaaagtg ctcatcattg
     6961 gaaaacgttc ttcggggcga aaactctcaa ggatcttacc gctgttgaga tccagttcga
     7021 tgtaacccac tcgtgcaccc aactgatctt cagcatcttt tactttcacc agcgtttctg
     7081 ggtgagcaaa aacaggaagg caaaatgccg caaaaaaggg aataagggcg acacggaaat
     7141 gttgaatact catactcttc ctttttcaat attattgaag catttatcag ggttattgtc
     7201 tcatgagcgg atacatattt gaatgtattt agaaaaataa acaaataggg gttccgcgca
     7261 catttccccg aaaagtgcca cctg
//
